Addgene plasmid #149619: pBSV2G_P0826L-sgRNA500
Purpose: (Empty Backbone) gRNA expression in B. burgdorferi, parental vector
Depositing lab: Christine Jacobs-Wagner. Depositing organization: Yale University. Publication: A CRISPR interference platform for selective downregulation of gene expression in Borrelia burgdorferi. Takacs CN, Scott M, Chang Y, Kloos ZA, Irnov I, Rosa PA, Liu J, Jacobs-Wagner C. Appl Environ Microbiol. 2020 Nov 30. pii: AEM.02519-20. doi: 10.1128/AEM.02519-20. PubMed 33257311.
Backbone
  Vector backbone: pBSV2G_2
  Backbone manufacturer: CJW lab
  Modifications to backbone: empty gRNA cassette
  Vector type: Bacterial Expression, CRISPR
Growth in bacteria
  Bacterial resistance: Gentamicin, 10 μg/mL
  Growth temperature: 30°C
  Growth strain: DH5alpha
  Copy number: High Copy
Gene/Insert
  Gene/Insert name: None
  Promoter: P0826L
  Cloning method: Restriction Enzyme; 5′ cloning site Unknown (unknown if destroyed); 3′ cloning site Unknown (unknown if destroyed)
  Sequencing primers: 5′ Unknown
Terms and licenses: Academic/Nonprofit Terms; Industry Terms: Not Available to Industry
How to cite: pBSV2G_P0826L-sgRNA500 was a gift from Christine Jacobs-Wagner (Addgene plasmid # 149619 ; http://n2t.net/addgene:149619 ; RRID:Addgene_149619)
