[The description below was written by a language model from this plasmid's Addgene catalogue record and pLannotate feature annotations shown in this document.]
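Description:
pBSV2G_P0826L-sgRNA500 is a 6,240 bp empty parental vector for expressing single guide RNAs in the Lyme disease spirochete Borrelia burgdorferi, built on the pBSV2G_2 backbone as part of a CRISPR interference platform for selective gene knockdown. It is propagated in E. coli through a high-copy ColE1/pUC-type origin and selected with gentamicin via the aacC1 acetyltransferase (GmR). A Borrelia hslU-derived fragment lies immediately upstream of the resistance gene and may reflect Borrelia regulatory sequence driving the marker, although the record does not say so. A stretch of several kilobases between the origin and the lac region carries no meaningful annotation (only a 17 nt hit to a yeast ADH1 promoter, almost certainly spurious). Any sequences that support replication in Borrelia would presumably lie here, but they are not identified in the feature tables.

The payload is an sgRNA cassette listed as driven by the P0826L promoter. The promoter itself is not annotated, but a short fragment matching B. burgdorferi hrpA sits just upstream of the cassette and probably corresponds to this promoter region. Between it and the Streptococcus pyogenes Cas9 guide RNA scaffold is a roughly 500 bp piece of firefly luciferase coding sequence. Given the "sgRNA500" name and the "empty gRNA cassette" note, this most likely serves as a non-functional stuffer that is replaced by a target-specific spacer, though the cloning sites are not recorded. Remnants of a lac promoter/operator, lacI and lacZα flank the cassette as leftovers of a multiple cloning region. No Cas9 or dCas9 gene is annotated, so the nuclease-dead effector must be supplied separately. The depositor and sequencing-derived records show the same features, differing only in their start coordinate.
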