Features (pLannotate 1.2.2; 12 found; start..end, strand, type, name):
     71..659     +  rep_origin     ori: high-copy-number ColE1/pMB1/pBR322/pUC origin of replication
   1626..1642    -  promoter       ADH1 promoter (fragment): S. cerevisiae ADH1; promoter for alcohol dehydrogenase 1
   4031..4123    +  CDS            lacI (fragment): lac repressor; lacI; The lac repressor binds to the lac operator to inhibit transcription in E. coli. This inhibition can be relieved by adding lactose or isopropyl-β-D-thiogalactopyranoside (IPTG).
   4136..4157    +  protein_bind   CAP binding site: CAP binding activates transcription in the presence of cAMP. E. coli catabolite activator protein
   4172..4202    +  promoter       lac promoter: promoter for the E. coli lac operon
   4210..4226    +  protein_bind   lac operator: The lac repressor binds to the lac operator to inhibit transcription in E. coli. This inhibition can be relieved by adding lactose or isopropyl-β-D-thiogalactopyranoside (IPTG). lac repressor encoded by lacI
   4272..4391    +  CDS            hrpA (fragment): HRPA_BORBU - Experimental evidence at protein level: Swiss-Prot protein existence level 1. Has RNA-stimulated ATPase activity and RNA helicase activity (PubMed:24367266). Involved in global regulation of gene expression (PubMed:21814569). Could be involved in RNA processing and post- transcriptional gene regulation (PubMed:24367266). Essential for both tick transmission and mouse infection (PubMed:24367266). From Borrelia burgdorferi (strain ATCC 35210 / B31 / CIP 102532 / DSM 4680).
   4493..4990    +  CDS            LUCI_PHOPY (fragment): Experimental evidence at protein level: Swiss-Prot protein existence level 1. Produces green light with a wavelength of 562 nm. From Photinus pyralis (Common eastern firefly) (Lampyris pyralis).
   4999..5074    +  misc_RNA       gRNA scaffold: guide RNA scaffold for the Streptococcus pyogenes CRISPR/Cas9 system
   5091..5245    +  CDS            lacZα (fragment): LacZα fragment of β-galactosidase; lacZ fragment
   5264..5638    +  CDS            hslU (fragment): HSLU_BORBU - Protein inferred from homology: Swiss-Prot protein existence level 3. ATPase subunit of a proteasome-like degradation complex; this subunit has chaperone activity. The binding of ATP and its subsequent hydrolysis by HslU are essential for unfolding of protein substrates subsequently hydrolyzed by HslV. HslU recognizes the N-terminal part of its protein substrates and unfolds these before they are guided to HslV for hydrolysis. From Borrelia burgdorferi (strain ATCC 35210 / B31 / CIP 102532 / DSM 4680).
   5675..6208    +  CDS            GmR: gentamycin acetyltransferase; aacC1; confers resistance to gentamycin
>Addgene plasmid #149619 | pBSV2G_P0826L-sgRNA500 | depositor full sequence | sequence record 292420 | pBSV2G_P0826L-sgRNA500 sequence 6240 bps
CCAAAATCCCTTAACGTGAGTTTTCGTTCCACTGAGCGTCAGACCCCGTAGAAAAGATCAAAGGATCTTC
TTGAGATCCTTTTTTTCTGCGCGTAATCTGCTGCTTGCAAACAAAAAAACCACCGCTACCAGCGGTGGTT
TGTTTGCCGGATCAAGAGCTACCAACTCTTTTTCCGAAGGTAACTGGCTTCAGCAGAGCGCAGATACCAA
ATACTGTCCTTCTAGTGTAGCCGTAGTTAGGCCACCACTTCAAGAACTCTGTAGCACCGCCTACATACCT
CGCTCTGCTAATCCTGTTACCAGTGGCTGCTGCCAGTGGCGATAAGTCGTGTCTTACCGGGTTGGACTCA
AGACGATAGTTACCGGATAAGGCGCAGCGGTCGGGCTGAACGGGGGGTTCGTGCACACAGCCCAGCTTGG
AGCGAACGACCTACACCGAACTGAGATACCTACAGCGTGAGCTATGAGAAAGCGCCACGCTTCCCGAAGG
GAGAAAGGCGGACAGGTATCCGGTAAGCGGCAGGGTCGGAACAGGAGAGCGCACGAGGGAGCTTCCAGGG
GGAAACGCCTGGTATCTTTATAGTCCTGTCGGGTTTCGCCACCTCTGACTTGAGCGTCGATTTTTGTGAT
GCTCGTCAGGGGGGCGGAGCCTATGGAAAAACGCCAGCAACGCGGCCTTTTTACGGTTCCTGGGCTTTTG
CTGGCCTTTTGCTCACATGTTCTTTCCTGCACTAGATCCCCGGCAAGTTCATCCTTAGGGTTTCCATATC
TCTTAAAAAGTCAATTTCTGCTTGATTAATTTCTTGTGGATTATTGTTTTTGCGGTTTTTCATTTTTTAT
CTCCTTGAGTATTGAATTTTTTCTTATATATAAATATATAGCAAAAACTATTTTTGCCAACTTTTTTACA
AAAAATTTTTTATTAAAACACTTAGGGCTTTGCTAAATTCTCTTTTAAAAGAACTTAGTAAAGCCCTATG
GATTTAAGAACTGATTATACTTACGTAGTAAAAATACTACAGATATTAATAGTATAGACCATATCAAAAT
CATAATCAATTTATATTTATCTAAAATTGTAGTCCATACAAAATACAAAAAAATTAGGTTTTTCTAAATT
CTATTTTAAAAGAACTTAGTAACACCTAATCTCTAAATTACTTACAAAATTCTAAAATTAGATTTTTAGT
TCTTCATATTTCTTTAAAAGTTTTTTAAGAAAATCTTTTTGATTTTCAAAAATTTCATGCATCATAAAAC
TAGTAAATTTGGATTTTTTTTTGTAAAAATCATAACTTTCTTGGGTTTTAAGTTGAAATCTTAATGGTTT
TATTGGATTTTGCCTAGATTTTTTTAACGCCGGACTTTCTTTATCTTTTATAAAATTATAAGAATTTTTA
ATACCATTTTCTATTAAATAATCTTCTTTTATAAGCCCCTCTTGCAGTGCAGTTGCTAATCTTAAATACT
TATACGCTTGAGTTTTTGCTACATCAAAGTCTTTTATAAAATCAAGAAAAGTTTTATAACCATCAAATTT
ATAATATTGATTATCTTTTATTTCTTTTAAAATTTTAATATTTTCCACCCTGTGGAATATTTCTTTTTTG
AAATTGTCATTTAACTTTTCCTTTAGTGTCTTGTAATAAGAAATTTTACTTTCATTAATCATTAAATTTT
GTTCAACATAAGTATCTATCTTTTTTGTTAAAACTTTAACAACACGTTTTTTTTCCATAAAAATTTTCCT
TTATTTTTGCAACATTTTCCTTAATTGATATAATTGTTACTATTTTAGATTTTTTAATATCCACTTAAGA
ATTAATCCCTCACTAGAATATTTTTTATTATAGAATTCATATACATGTTTTTCTAAATCTATAAATTTAT
CAACAATTGCTTTATTATAGGGTGTATCTATCTTTTCTTTTCTTAATAATCGTCTCATATTCTTTAAATA
ACAACAAACACTGCCGGTTTTAAACCTAAATTCTATGTAATATATTTTTGAAAAAGTATATACATTTTCA
ACCCCGTTTATTTCATACTTTACAAAAACATTATTTATTGGTTTTCTATAACCATAGTAAATGCCTAAAA
ATTTGTCCCCGTCTTTCATAGGATATAGATAAAGTTTTTGAATCTCTGATTTATCTAATAATTTTTCAAA
AAAAATTATACACCGCTTTTGTTTGTTACTAACTACTCTATGCAATGCCTTTAATATTTTTGTGTGATAT
ATATTTTTATCACCTTTTTTTTCTTTCAGCAGGAAGATACTTTCTTTTGGAAATTTAATTTTTTGTTCAT
TTATTCTTGCAGCCTTAAGTCCGATTTTCATATTTAATCCTTATATAGCCTTTCTATTTAATTCTTTTAA
ACTCAATAAACTTTTTTGGTTTTTCATTAGTTCTAATAATTCGCAATAATATGTGCAAAACACTTTATTG
TATTCTATTTTCTTTTGGTTATTCAAATATTCTTTTATAATTGGCTTTAGAAGTTCAATATTTACTTCTT
TTTTTAGTTGTTCAATAAGGATATTGAAAATGTTTGTTTTTAAATCTTGATAATTTTGTTGAGAATTTTC
TTTTTTTCTTTCAATTGACTTCTCTAATTTACGCTTTATATTGTTTAAATCGCTATATTTATGACTTTCA
ATAATAAAATGAGGCTTAAATTTGTAATTTTCGTATATTTTTTGGAAACTTGTTTCTAATTGTTTAGAAT
TATATTCATTTTTTTCAAATTCTTTTTGAGTGTTGCATAGAATTTCCTTTAATTTTTCTTGTTTTTCTTT
CATACAAGATTTAGTAAAATGTATATTTTTATTTTTTAGTAATTTAATTTCTATTATTTTTATGATTTTA
AGTATTTTGATTATATTATCTTTATCAATATTTAAATTGAATAAAATTGTAAGAAAAATTGAAAGAATTT
TTTTACATAAAAAGTTACATTTATTGAAGTAATTTCTTACTTGATACTTTTCTATTTCATTAATCTTTCT
TTCTTCTTTTATATTATTTTTATTATTTAAACACTCCTTTAAATCTACACTCCCATTTTTAGTAAATCTA
TCTTTAAGGCCCCTTGAAACTCTATTTTGAAATCTTAAATCTTTTTTTTCTTGAAAGTATTTATAGATTT
TTTGGTAACATTCTTTTTTTGAAAAATTAAGTTGATAGTATATTTCGGTCCCCAAATTTACCCCTAAGTG
TTTGTGATAATTAGTTGTGACTTTAAATTCTTTTTCTAATTTGTAAAGGTAATTTTGCAGTGTTTTTAGT
TTAACGGGTGTTTGACTATTTCTTTTAAGGTTTTCATTAAAGTAATAGAGTATGTTTTTTTGTGTGTATT
TCTTATATGTTTTATTTATGTACGCTAGTGTTGAGATAAGAACTACTAATTTATACTGTAATTTATTGTA
GCAAGTTGTGGTTTTACTGGTTTTGTTTATATTAGATAAGTTTTCCATTTATAGCTCCTTGAATACCGGA
TTTTTTATCTATAAAGTATATATATCACAATTTTGATTTAAAAGTAAATTCTTTTTTTAAAAATACAAAA
ATTTTTTATAAATTATATAGACCATGATATTGTATTAATACTAATTGATTTTAATTTAAGGTTGAACTAA
AATAAACATAGTTTTGTAGAAAATAATTTTTCATTATTTTGCTACTTGATATTGGATCGTAAAAATATTA
GGGCTTTACAAAGTTCTTTTAAAAGAGAATTAGTAAAGCCCTAAGTCTTTTAATAAAAAATTTTTTGTAA
AAAAGTTGGCAAAAATAGTTTTTGCTATATATTTATATATAAGAAAAAATTCAATACTCAAGGAGATAAA
AAATGGAAAACTTAAACAATAATCCACAAAAAATTAATCAAATAAATAAGCAAACTAATTTTATTGGTTT
TGAAAATTTTATAGAACTTGATAATCAAGTTAATCAAACTAAAGAAAAAAGTAAATTAAGTAAGATAGGT
AAGAAATTACCCGGAATAAGCAGTCAAGTCTAGTGCGGCCGCGCCCAATACGCAAACCGCCTCTCCCCGC
GCGTTGGCCGATTCATTAATGCAGCTGGCACGACAGGTTTCCCGACTGGAAAGCGGGCAGTGAGCGCAAC
GCAATTAATGTGAGTTAGCTCACTCATTAGGCACCCCAGGCTTTACACTTTATGCTTCCGGCTCGTATGT
TGTGTGGAATTGTGAGCGGATAACAATTTCACACAGGAAACAGCTATGACATGATTACGAATTCGAGCTC
GGCAATAGAAGAATCTATAGAAAGCATAAAAAGCCTTATAGAAAACAAAGAATACATACAAAAGTTACAT
TTTATAAAAAAATTAATAAATAAGGTTTACAAAAAATTAAATTACTTTTTTTAAAAACTAAACTTTGAAA
GCCTTGTTATAATATAAAATATAATAATCAAATATTATTCAAAGTTAACAGCAATGAAGTTTATAATAAA
TTGGAAGAGCCAAAGTCAACACTTATAGACAAATATGATCTTTCTAACCTTCACGAAATAGCATCAGGGG
GAGCACCTTTGTCTAAGGAAGTAGGAGAGGCAGTTGCAAAGAGGTTTCATTTACCCGGAATTAGGCAAGG
ATATGGGTTAACAGAAACCACATCTGCAATTTTAATTACACCTGAAGGAGATGATAAACCAGGAGCTGTT
GGGAAGGTTGTTCCTTTTTTTGAGGCTAAAGTTGTTGATTTAGATACTGGAAAGACTTTAGGAGTTAATC
AAAGAGGCGAGTTATGTGTAAGAGGACCTATGATAATGTCAGGATACGTAAATAATCCAGAAGCTACAAA
TGCATTGATAGATAAAGATGGTTGGTTACACTCAGGCGATATAGCTTATTGGGACGAAGATGAACACTTT
TTTATAGTTGATAGATTGAAATCTTTGATTAAGTATAAAGGTTATCAAGTAGCTCCAGCAGAATTGGAAA
GTATTTTATTGCAACACCCAGCTCTTCCGTTTTAGAGCTAGAAATAGCAAGTTAAAATAAGGCTAGTCCG
TTATCAACTTGAAAAAGTGGCACCGAGTCGGTGCTTTTTTTGAAGCTTGGCACTGGCCGTCGTTTTACAA
CGTCGTGACTGGGAAAACCCTGGCGTTACCCAACTTAATCGCCTTGCAGCACATCCCCCTTTCGCCAGCT
GGCGTAATAGCGAAGAGGCCCGCACCGATCGCCCTTCCCAACAGTTGCGCAGCCTGAATGGCGAATGGCG
CGGCCGCCCTAGGTTAATACCCGAGCTTCAAGGAAGATTTCCTATTAAGGTTGAACTTAAGAGCTTAAGC
ATAGACGATTTGAAAAAAATTTTAAAACAAACAAAAAATTCTTTAATAAAACAATATGTTGCGATGTTTA
AGGTTTATGATTTAGATTTAAAGTTTAGTGAGGAAGCTATAGATAGAATTGCAGAGCTTACTTTTAATAT
GAATCTTGAGAGTGAAAATCTTGGTGCCAGAAGACTTCACGGTGTTATGGAAATAGTGCTTGCAGATCTT
TTTTTTGAAGTGCCTGGCAGTAAGTTGAAAAAATTTGAAATAAACTTGGACTATGTTAATAAAAAAATAC
AAATTAACGAACAAAAAGATTTGAATTATTATATAATTTAGTTAAAAGCAATTTTAAATGAGGGAGGTTT
CCATATGTTACGCAGCAGCAACGATGTTACGCAGCAGGGCAGTCGCCCTAAAACAAAGTTAGGTGGCTCA
AGTATGGGCATCATTCGCACATGTAGGCTCGGCCCTGACCAAGTCAAATCCATGCGGGCTGCTCTTGATC
TTTTCGGTCGTGAGTTCGGAGACGTAGCCACCTACTCCCAACATCAGCCGGACTCCGATTACCTCGGGAA
CTTGCTCCGTAGTAAGACATTCATCGCGCTTGCTGCCTTCGACCAAGAAGCGGTTGTTGGCGCTCTCGCG
GCTTACGTTCTGCCCAGGTTTGAGCAGCCGCGTAGTGAGATCTATATCTATGATCTCGCAGTCTCCGGCG
AGCACCGGAGGCAGGGCATTGCCACCGCGCTCATCAATCTCCTCAAGCATGAGGCCAACGCGCTTGGTGC
TTATGTGATCTACGTGCAAGCAGATTACGGTGACGATCCCGCAGTGGCTCTCTATACAAAGTTGGGCATA
CGGGAAGAAGTGATGCACTTTGATATCGACCCAAGTACCGCCACCTAACAATTCGTTCAAGCCGAGATCG
GCTTACGCGT
