Features (pLannotate 1.2.2; 12 found; start..end, strand, type, name):
      1..76      +  misc_RNA       gRNA scaffold: guide RNA scaffold for the Streptococcus pyogenes CRISPR/Cas9 system
     93..247     +  CDS            lacZα (fragment): LacZα fragment of β-galactosidase; lacZ fragment
    266..640     +  CDS            hslU (fragment): HSLU_BORBU - Protein inferred from homology: Swiss-Prot protein existence level 3. ATPase subunit of a proteasome-like degradation complex; this subunit has chaperone activity. The binding of ATP and its subsequent hydrolysis by HslU are essential for unfolding of protein substrates subsequently hydrolyzed by HslV. HslU recognizes the N-terminal part of its protein substrates and unfolds these before they are guided to HslV for hydrolysis. From Borrelia burgdorferi (strain ATCC 35210 / B31 / CIP 102532 / DSM 4680).
    677..1210    +  CDS            GmR: gentamycin acetyltransferase; aacC1; confers resistance to gentamycin
   1313..1901    +  rep_origin     ori: high-copy-number ColE1/pMB1/pBR322/pUC origin of replication
   2867..2883    -  promoter       ADH1 promoter (fragment): S. cerevisiae ADH1; promoter for alcohol dehydrogenase 1
   5273..5365    +  CDS            lacI (fragment): lac repressor; lacI; The lac repressor binds to the lac operator to inhibit transcription in E. coli. This inhibition can be relieved by adding lactose or isopropyl-β-D-thiogalactopyranoside (IPTG).
   5378..5399    +  protein_bind   CAP binding site: CAP binding activates transcription in the presence of cAMP. E. coli catabolite activator protein
   5414..5444    +  promoter       lac promoter: promoter for the E. coli lac operon
   5452..5468    +  protein_bind   lac operator: The lac repressor binds to the lac operator to inhibit transcription in E. coli. This inhibition can be relieved by adding lactose or isopropyl-β-D-thiogalactopyranoside (IPTG). lac repressor encoded by lacI
   5514..5633    +  CDS            hrpA (fragment): HRPA_BORBU - Experimental evidence at protein level: Swiss-Prot protein existence level 1. Has RNA-stimulated ATPase activity and RNA helicase activity (PubMed:24367266). Involved in global regulation of gene expression (PubMed:21814569). Could be involved in RNA processing and post- transcriptional gene regulation (PubMed:24367266). Essential for both tick transmission and mouse infection (PubMed:24367266). From Borrelia burgdorferi (strain ATCC 35210 / B31 / CIP 102532 / DSM 4680).
   5735..6232    +  CDS            LUCI_PHOPY (fragment): Experimental evidence at protein level: Swiss-Prot protein existence level 1. Produces green light with a wavelength of 562 nm. From Photinus pyralis (Common eastern firefly) (Lampyris pyralis).
>Addgene plasmid #149619 | pBSV2G_P0826L-sgRNA500 | addgene full sequence | sequence record 311480 | Addgene NGS Result
GTTTTAGAGCTAGAAATAGCAAGTTAAAATAAGGCTAGTCCGTTATCAACTTGAAAAAGTGGCACCGAGT
CGGTGCTTTTTTTGAAGCTTGGCACTGGCCGTCGTTTTACAACGTCGTGACTGGGAAAACCCTGGCGTTA
CCCAACTTAATCGCCTTGCAGCACATCCCCCTTTCGCCAGCTGGCGTAATAGCGAAGAGGCCCGCACCGA
TCGCCCTTCCCAACAGTTGCGCAGCCTGAATGGCGAATGGCGCGGCCGCCCTAGGTTAATACCCGAGCTT
CAAGGAAGATTTCCTATTAAGGTTGAACTTAAGAGCTTAAGCATAGACGATTTGAAAAAAATTTTAAAAC
AAACAAAAAATTCTTTAATAAAACAATATGTTGCGATGTTTAAGGTTTATGATTTAGATTTAAAGTTTAG
TGAGGAAGCTATAGATAGAATTGCAGAGCTTACTTTTAATATGAATCTTGAGAGTGAAAATCTTGGTGCC
AGAAGACTTCACGGTGTTATGGAAATAGTGCTTGCAGATCTTTTTTTTGAAGTGCCTGGCAGTAAGTTGA
AAAAATTTGAAATAAACTTGGACTATGTTAATAAAAAAATACAAATTAACGAACAAAAAGATTTGAATTA
TTATATAATTTAGTTAAAAGCAATTTTAAATGAGGGAGGTTTCCATATGTTACGCAGCAGCAACGATGTT
ACGCAGCAGGGCAGTCGCCCTAAAACAAAGTTAGGTGGCTCAAGTATGGGCATCATTCGCACATGTAGGC
TCGGCCCTGACCAAGTCAAATCCATGCGGGCTGCTCTTGATCTTTTCGGTCGTGAGTTCGGAGACGTAGC
CACCTACTCCCAACATCAGCCGGACTCCGATTACCTCGGGAACTTGCTCCGTAGTAAGACATTCATCGCG
CTTGCTGCCTTCGACCAAGAAGCGGTTGTTGGCGCTCTCGCGGCTTACGTTCTGCCCAAGTTTGAGCAGC
CGCGTAGTGAGATCTATATCTATGATCTCGCAGTCTCCGGCGAGCACCGGAGGCAGGGCATTGCCACCGC
GCTCATCAATCTCCTCAAGCATGAGGCCAACGCGCTTGGTGCTTATGTGATCTACGTGCAAGCAGATTAC
GGTGACGATCCCGCAGTGGCTCTCTATACAAAGTTGGGCATACGGGAAGAAGTGATGCACTTTGATATCG
ACCCAAGTACCGCCACCTAACAATTCGTTCAAGCCGAGATCGGCTTACGCGTCCAAAATCCCTTAACGTG
AGTTTTCGTTCCACTGAGCGTCAGACCCCGTAGAAAAGATCAAAGGATCTTCTTGAGATCCTTTTTTTCT
GCGCGTAATCTGCTGCTTGCAAACAAAAAAACCACCGCTACCAGCGGTGGTTTGTTTGCCGGATCAAGAG
CTACCAACTCTTTTTCCGAAGGTAACTGGCTTCAGCAGAGCGCAGATACCAAATACTGTTCTTCTAGTGT
AGCCGTAGTTAGGCCACCACTTCAAGAACTCTGTAGCACCGCCTACATACCTCGCTCTGCTAATCCTGTT
ACCAGTGGCTGCTGCCAGTGGCGATAAGTCGTGTCTTACCGGGTTGGACTCAAGACGATAGTTACCGGAT
AAGGCGCAGCGGTCGGGCTGAACGGGGGGTTCGTGCACACAGCCCAGCTTGGAGCGAACGACCTACACCG
AACTGAGATACCTACAGCGTGAGCTATGAGAAAGCGCCACGCTTCCCGAAGGGAGAAAGGCGGACAGGTA
TCCGGTAAGCGGCAGGGTCGGAACAGGAGAGCGCACGAGGGAGCTTCCAGGGGGAAACGCCTGGTATCTT
TATAGTCCTGTCGGGTTTCGCCACCTCTGACTTGAGCGTCGATTTTTGTGATGCTCGTCAGGGGGGCGGA
GCCTATGGAAAAACGCCAGCAACGCGGCCTTTTTACGGTTCCTGGCCTTTTGCTGGCCTTTTGCTCACAT
GTTCTTTCCTGCACTAGATCCCCGGCAAGTTCATCCTTAGGGTTTTCATATCTCTTAAAAAGTCAATTTC
TGCTTGATTAATTTCTTGTGGATTATTGTTTTTGCGGTTTTTCATTTTTTATCTCCTTGAGTATTGAATT
TTTTCTTATATATAAAATATAGCAAAAACTATTTTTGCCAACTTTTTTACAAAAAATTTTTTATTAAAAC
ACTTAGGGCTTTGCTAAATTCTCTTTTAAAAGAACTTAGTAAAGCCCTATGGATTTAAGAACTGATTATA
CTTACGTAGTAAAAATACTACAGATATTAATAGTATAGACCATATCAAAATCATAATCAATTTATATTTA
TCTAAAATTGTGGTCCATACAAAATACAAAAAAATTAGGTTTTTCTAAATTCTATTTTAAAAGAACTTAG
TAACACCTAATCTCTAAATTACTTACAAAATTCTAAAATTAGATTTTTAGTTCTTCATATTTCTTTAAAA
GTTTTTTAAGAAAATCTTTTTGATTTTCAAAAATTTCATGCATCATAAAACTAGTAAATTTGGATTTTTT
TTTGTAAAAATCATAACTTTCTTGGGTTTTAAGTTGAAATCTTAATGGTTTTATTGGATTTTGCCTAGAT
TTTTTTAACGCCGGACTTTCTTTATCTTTTATAAAATTATAAGAATTTTTAATACCATTTTCTATTAAAT
AATCTTCTTTTATAAGCCCCTCTTGCAGTGCAGTTGCTAATCTTAAATACTTATACGCTTGAGTTTTTGC
TACATCAAAGTCTTTTATAAAATCAAGAAAAGTTTTATAACCATCAAATTTATAATATTGATTATCTTTT
ATTTCTTTTAAAATTTTAATATTTTCCACCCTGTGGAATATTTCTTTTTTGAAATTGTCATTTAACTTTT
CCTTTAGTGTCTTGTAATAAGAAATTTTACTTTCATTAATCATTAAATTTTGTTCAACATAAGTATCTAT
CTTTTTTGTTAAAACTTTAACAACACGTTTTTTTTCCATAAAAATTTTCCTTTATTTTTGCAACATTTTC
CTTAATTGATATAATTGTTACTATTTTAGATTTTTTAATATCCACTTAAGAATTAATCCCTCACTAGAAT
ATTTTTTATTATAGAATTCATATACATGTTTTTCTAAATCTATAAATTTATCAACAATTGCTTTATTATA
GGGTGTATCTATCTTTTCTTTTCTTAATAATCGTCTCATATTCTTTAAATAACAACAAACACTGCCGGTT
TTAAACCTAAATTCTATGTAATATATTTTTGAAAAAGTATATACATTTTCAACCCCGTTTATTTCATACT
TTACAAAAACATTATTTATTGGTTTTCTATAACCATAGTAAATGCCTAAAAATTTGTCCCCGTCTTTCAT
AGGATATAGATAAAGTTTTTGAATCTCTGATTTATCTAATAATTTTTCAAAAAAAATTATACACCGCTTT
TGTTTGTTACTAACTACTCTATGCAATGCCTTTAATATTTTTGTGTGATATATATTTTTATCACCTTTTT
TTTCTTTCAGCAGGAAGATACTTTCTTTTGGAAATTTAATTTTTTGTTCATTTATTCTTGCAGCCTTAAG
TCCGATTTTCATATTTAATCCTTATATAGCCTTTCTATTTAATTCTTTTAAACTCAATAAACTTTTTTGG
TTTTTCATTAGTTCTAATAATTCGCAATAATATGTGCAAAACACTTTATTGTATTCTATTTTCTTTTGGT
TATTCAAATATTCTTTTATAATTGGCTTTAGAAGTTCAATATTTACTTCTTTTTTTAGTTGTTCAATAAG
GATATTGAAAATGTTTGTTTTTAAATCTTGATAATTTTGTTGAGAATTTTCTTTTTTTCTTTCAATTGAC
TTCTCTAATTTACGCTTTATATTGTTTAAATCGCTATATTTATGACTTTCAATAATAAAATGAGGCTTAA
ATTTGTAATTTTCGTATATTTTTTGGAAACTTGTTTCTAATTGTTTAGAATTATATTCATTTTTTTCAAA
TTCTTTTTGAGTGTTGCATAGAATTTCCTTTAATTTTTCTTGTTTTTCTTTCATACAAGATTTAGTAAAA
TGTATATTTTTATTTTTTAGTAATTTAATTTCTATTATTTTTATGATTTTAAGTATTTTGATTATATTAT
CTTTATCAATATTTAAATTGAATAAAATTGTAAGAAAAATTGAAAGAATTTTTTTACATAAAAAGTTACA
TTTATTGAAGTAATTTCTTACTTGATACTTTTCTATTTCATTAATCTTTCTTTCTTCTTTTATATTATTT
TTATTATTTAAACACTCCTTTAAATCTACACTCCCATTTTTAGTAAATCTATCTTTAAGGCCCCTTGAAA
CTCTATTTTGAAATCTTAAATCTTTTTTTTCTTGAAAGTATTTATAGATTTTTTGGTAACATTCTTTTTT
TGAAAAATTAAGTTGATAGTATATTTCGGTCCCCAAATTTACCCCTAAGTGTTTGTGATAATTAGTTGTG
ACTTTAAATTCTTTTTCTAATTTGTAAAGGTAATTTTGCAGTGTTTTTAGTTTAACGGGTGTTTGACTAT
TTCTTTTAAGGTTTTCATTAAAGTAATAGAGTATGTTTTTTTGTGTGTATTTCTTATATGTTTTATTTAT
GTACGCTAGTGTTGAGATAAGGACTACTAATTTATACTGTAATTTATTGTAGCAAGTTGTGGTTTTACTG
GTTTTGTTTATATTAGATAAGTTTTCCATTTATAGCTCCTTGAATACCGGATTTTTTATCTATAAAGTAT
ATATATCACAATTTTGATTTAAAAGTAAATTCTTTTTTTAAAAATACAAAAATTTTTTATAAATTATATA
GACCATGATATTGTATTAATACTAATTGATTTTAATTTAAGGTTGAACTAAAATAAACATAGTTTTGTAG
AAAATAATTTTTCATTATTTTGCTACTTGATATTGGATCGTAAAAATATTAGGGCTTTACAAAGTTCTTT
TAAAAGAGAATTTAGTAAAGCCCTAAGTCTTTTAATAAAAAATTTTTTGTAAAAAAGTTGGCAAAAATAG
TTTTTGCTATATATTTATATATAAGAAAAAATTCAATACTCAAGGAGATAAAAAATGGAAAACTTAAACA
ATAATCCACAAAAAATTAATCAAATAAATAAGCAAACTAATTTTATTGGTTTTGAAAATTTTATAGAACT
TGATAATCAAGTTAATCAAACTAAAGAAAAAAGTAAATTAAGTAAGATAGGTAAGAAATTACCCGGAATA
AGCAGTCAAGTCTAGTGCGGCCGCGCCCAATACGCAAACCGCCTCTCCCCGCGCGTTGGCCGATTCATTA
ATGCAGCTGGCACGACAGGTTTCCCGACTGGAAAGCGGGCAGTGAGCGCAACGCAATTAATGTGAGTTAG
CTCACTCATTAGGCACCCCAGGCTTTACACTTTATGCTTCCGGCTCGTATGTTGTGTGGAATTGTGAGCG
GATAACAATTTCACACAGGAAACAGCTATGACATGATTACGAATTCGAGCTCGGCAATAGAAGAATCTAT
AGAAAGCATAAAAAGCCTTATAGAAAACAAAGAATACATACAAAAGTTACATTTTATAAAAAAATTAATA
AATAAGGTTTACAAAAAATTAAATTACTTTTTTTAAAAACTAAACTTTGAAAGCCTTGTTATAATATAAA
ATATAATAATCAAATATTATTCAAAGTTAACAGCAATGAAGTTTATAATAAATTGGAAGAGCCAAAGTCA
ACACTTATAGACAAATATGATCTTTCTAACCTTCACGAAATAGCATCAGGGGGAGCACCTTTGTCTAAGG
AAGTAGGAGAGGCAGTTGCAAAGAGGTTTCATTTACCCGGAATTAGGCAAGGATATGGGTTAACAGAAAC
CACATCTGCAATTTTAATTACACCTGAAGGAGATGATAAACCAGGAGCTGTTGGGAAGGTTGTTCCTTTT
TTTGAGGCTAAAGTTGTTGATTTAGATACTGGAAAGACTTTAGGAGTTAATCAAAGAGGCGAGTTATGTG
TAAGAGGACCTATGATAATGTCAGGATACGTAAATAATCCAGAAGCTACAAATGCATTGATAGATAAAGA
TGGTTGGTTACACTCAGGCGATATAGCTTATTGGGACGAAGATGAACACTTTTTTATAGTTGATAGATTG
AAATCTTTGATTAAGTATAAAGGTTATCAAGTAGCTCCAGCAGAATTGGAAAGTATTTTATTGCAACACC
CAGCTCTTCC
